Addgene plasmid #64229: pMSCV-PIG-miR-22
Purpose: Expresses miR-22 in mammalian cells
Depositing lab: Joshua Mendell. Depositing organization: Johns Hopkins University and School of Medicine. Publication: Widespread microRNA repression by Myc contributes to tumorigenesis. Chang TC, Yu D, Lee YS, Wentzel EA, Arking DE, West KM, Dang CV, Thomas-Tikhonenko A, Mendell JT. Nat Genet. 2008 Jan;40(1):43-50. Epub 2007 Dec 9. 10.1038/ng.2007.30 PubMed 18066065.
Backbone
  Vector backbone: MSCV PIG
  Backbone manufacturer: Scott Lowe
  Backbone size w/o insert (bp): 7658
  Total vector size (bp): 7934
  Vector type: Mammalian Expression, Retroviral
Growth in bacteria
  Bacterial resistance: Ampicillin, 100 μg/mL
  Growth temperature: 37°C
  Growth strain: Stbl3
  Copy number: High Copy
Gene/Insert
  Gene/Insert name: miR22
  Species: H. sapiens (human)
  Insert size (bp): 271
  GenBank ID: NR_029494
  Entrez Gene: MIR22 (a.k.a. MIRN22, hsa-mir-22, miR-22); MIR22HG (a.k.a. C17orf91)
  Cloning method: Restriction Enzyme; 5′ cloning site XhoI (not destroyed); 3′ cloning site XhoI (not destroyed)
  Sequencing primers: 5′ TTGAACCTCCTCGTTCGACC; 3′ GATGTGGAATGTGTGCGAGG
Terms and licenses: Academic/Nonprofit Terms; Industry Terms: Not Available to Industry
How to cite: pMSCV-PIG-miR-22 was a gift from Joshua Mendell (Addgene plasmid # 64229 ; http://n2t.net/addgene:64229 ; RRID:Addgene_64229)
