[The description below was written by a language model from this plasmid's Addgene catalogue record and the feature table of its GenBank file.]
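Description:
pMSCV-PIG-miR-22 is a 7,934 bp gammaretroviral mammalian expression plasmid built on the MSCV PIG (Puro-IRES-GFP) backbone and carrying a roughly 271 bp human genomic fragment spanning the miR-22 hairpin (MIR22, within the MIR22HG host gene). In bacteria it is maintained through a high-copy ColE1/pUC-type origin and selected with ampicillin via the beta-lactamase gene. Remnants of a lac promoter/operator region lie in the plasmid backbone outside the proviral unit.

The transferable portion is bounded by 5′ and 3′ long terminal repeats of murine embryonic stem cell virus. It includes the MESV Psi packaging signal and a truncated, start-codon-less MMLV gag segment, which extends that signal and improves encapsidation of the genomic RNA when the plasmid is introduced into a packaging cell line. The miR-22 fragment was inserted at a single XhoI site retained on both sides. It is not annotated in the feature table, but the gap between the gag remnant and the PGK promoter is the likely location. There it would be transcribed from the 5′ LTR as part of the viral transcript and processed by the cellular microRNA machinery, although the record does not explicitly state the promoter. Because a single site was used, insert orientation cannot be confirmed from the fields given.

Downstream, the mouse PGK promoter drives a bicistronic cassette of puromycin N-acetyltransferase, an EMCV IRES and EGFP, so transduced cells can be drug-selected and tracked or sorted by fluorescence. The construct is intended for stable enforced expression of miR-22 in mammalian cells, and it comes from work on Myc-mediated microRNA repression in tumorigenesis.
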