LOCUS       Exported 7934 bp ds-DNA circular SYN 12-MAY-2021
DEFINITION  Expresses miR-22 in mammalian cells.
ACCESSION   .
VERSION     .
KEYWORDS    pMSCV-PIG-miR-22
SOURCE      synthetic DNA construct
  ORGANISM  synthetic DNA construct
REFERENCE   1 (bases 1 to 7934)
  AUTHORS   Chang TC, Yu D, Lee YS, Wentzel EA, Arking DE, West KM, Dang CV,
            Thomas-Tikhonenko A, Mendell JT
  TITLE     Widespread microRNA repression by Myc contributes to tumorigenesis.
  JOURNAL   Nat Genet. 2008 Jan;40(1):43-50. Epub 2007 Dec 9.
  PUBMED    18066065
REFERENCE   2 (bases 1 to 7934)
  AUTHORS   .
  TITLE     Direct Submission
  JOURNAL   Exported May 12, 2021 from SnapGene Server 1.1.58
            http://www.snapgene.com
FEATURES             Location/Qualifiers
     source          1..7934
                     /organism="synthetic DNA construct"
                     /mol_type="other DNA"
     misc_feature    579..920
                     /label=MESV Psi
                     /note="packaging signal of murine embryonic stem cell
                     virus"
     CDS             987..1403
                     /label=gag (truncated)
                     /note="truncated Moloney murine leukemia virus (MMLV) gag
                     gene lacking the start codon"
     primer_bind     1333..1355
                     /label=pLXSN 5'
                     /note="Murine stem cell virus, forward primer. Also called
                     MSCV"
     primer_bind     1371..1387
                     /label=pBABE 5'
                     /note="Psi packaging signal, forward primer for pBABE
                     vectors"
     promoter        1715..2214
                     /label=PGK promoter
                     /note="mouse phosphoglycerate kinase 1 promoter"
     primer_bind     complement(1750..1773)
                     /label=MSCV-rev
                     /note="Murine stem cell virus, reverse primer"
     primer_bind     2147..2166
                     /label=mPGK-F
                     /note="Mouse PGK promoter, forward primer"
     CDS             2235..2834
                     /codon_start=1
                     /gene="pac from Streptomyces alboniger"
                     /product="puromycin N-acetyltransferase"
                     /label=PuroR
                     /note="confers resistance to puromycin"
                     /translation="MTEYKPTVRLATRDDVPRAVRTLAAAFADYPATRHTVDPDRHIER
                     VTELQELFLTRVGLDIGKVWVADDGAAVAVWTTPESVEAGAVFAEIGPRMAELSGSRLA
                     AQQQMEGLLAPHRPKEPAWFLATVGVSPDHQGKGLGSAVVLPGVEAAERAGVPAFLETS
                     APRNLPFYERLGFTVTADVEVPEGPRTWCMTRKPGA"
     primer_bind     complement(2235..2254)
                     /label=Puro-R
                     /note="Puromycin resistance gene, reverse primer. Also
                     called puro-variant-R"
     primer_bind     2731..2751
                     /label=Puro-F
                     /note="Puromycin resistance gene, forward primer"
     misc_feature    2912..3463
                     /label=IRES
                     /note="internal ribosome entry site (IRES) of the
                     encephalomyocarditis virus (EMCV)"
     primer_bind     complement(3056..3073)
                     /label=IRES reverse
                     /note="IRES internal ribosome entry site, reverse primer.
                     Also called pCDH-rev"
     primer_bind     3283..3302
                     /label=IRES-F
                     /note="IRES internal ribosome entry site, forward primer"
     CDS             3475..4194
                     /codon_start=1
                     /product="the original enhanced GFP (Yang et al., 1996)"
                     /label=EGFP
                     /note="mammalian codon-optimized"
                     /translation="MVSKGEELFTGVVPILVELDGDVNGHKFSVSGEGEGDATYGKLTL
                     KFICTTGKLPVPWPTLVTTLTYGVQCFSRYPDHMKQHDFFKSAMPEGYVQERTIFFKDD
                     GNYKTRAEVKFEGDTLVNRIELKGIDFKEDGNILGHKLEYNYNSHNVYIMADKQKNGIK
                     VNFKIRHNIEDGSVQLADHYQQNTPIGDGPVLLPDNHYLSTQSALSKDPNEKRDHMVLL
                     EFVTAAGITLGMDELYK"
     CDS             3475..4191
                     /codon_start=1
                     /product="enhanced GFP"
                     /label=EGFP
                     /translation="MVSKGEELFTGVVPILVELDGDVNGHKFSVSGEGEGDATYGKLTL
                     KFICTTGKLPVPWPTLVTTLTYGVQCFSRYPDHMKQHDFFKSAMPEGYVQERTIFFKDD
                     GNYKTRAEVKFEGDTLVNRIELKGIDFKEDGNILGHKLEYNYNSHNVYIMADKQKNGIK
                     VNFKIRHNIEDGSVQLADHYQQNTPIGDGPVLLPDNHYLSTQSALSKDPNEKRDHMVLL
                     EFVTAAGITLGMDELYK"
     primer_bind     complement(3520..3541)
                     /label=EGFP-N
                     /note="EGFP, reverse primer"
     primer_bind     complement(3781..3800)
                     /label=EXFP-R
                     /note="For distinguishing EGFP variants, reverse primer"
     primer_bind     4128..4149
                     /label=EGFP-C
                     /note="EGFP, forward primer"
     LTR             4296..4810
                     /label=3' LTR
                     /note="3' long terminal repeat from murine embryonic stem
                     cell virus"
     primer_bind     complement(4979..4995)
                     /label=M13 rev
                     /note="common sequencing primer, one of multiple similar
                     variants"
     primer_bind     complement(4979..4995)
                     /label=M13 Reverse
                     /note="In lacZ gene. Also called M13-rev"
     primer_bind     complement(4992..5014)
                     /label=M13/pUC Reverse
                     /note="In lacZ gene"
     protein_bind    5003..5019
                     /label=lac operator
                     /bound_moiety="lac repressor encoded by lacI"
                     /note="The lac repressor binds to the lac operator to
                     inhibit transcription in E. coli. This inhibition can be
                     relieved by adding lactose or
                     isopropyl-beta-D-thiogalactopyranoside (IPTG)."
     promoter        complement(5027..5057)
                     /label=lac promoter
                     /note="promoter for the E. coli lac operon"
     protein_bind    5072..5093
                     /label=CAP binding site
                     /bound_moiety="E. coli catabolite activator protein"
                     /note="CAP binding activates transcription in the presence
                     of cAMP."
     primer_bind     complement(5210..5227)
                     /label=L4440
                     /note="L4440 vector, forward primer"
     rep_origin      complement(5381..5969)
                     /direction=LEFT
                     /label=ori
                     /note="high-copy-number ColE1/pMB1/pBR322/pUC origin of
                     replication"
     primer_bind     complement(5461..5480)
                     /label=pBR322ori-F
                     /note="pBR322 origin, forward primer"
     CDS             complement(6140..7000)
                     /codon_start=1
                     /gene="bla"
                     /product="beta-lactamase"
                     /label=AmpR
                     /note="confers resistance to ampicillin, carbenicillin, and
                     related antibiotics"
                     /translation="MSIQHFRVALIPFFAAFCLPVFAHPETLVKVKDAEDQLGARVGYI
                     ELDLNSGKILESFRPEERFPMMSTFKVLLCGAVLSRIDAGQEQLGRRIHYSQNDLVEYS
                     PVTEKHLTDGMTVRELCSAAITMSDNTAANLLLTTIGGPKELTAFLHNMGDHVTRLDRW
                     EPELNEAIPNDERDTTMPVAMATTLRKLLTGELLTLASRQQLIDWMEADKVAGPLLRSA
                     LPAGWFIADKSGAGERGSRGIIAALGPDGKPSRIVVIYTTGSQATMDERNRQIAEIGAS
                     LIKHW"
     primer_bind     6763..6782
                     /label=Amp-R
                     /note="Ampicillin resistance gene, reverse primer"
     promoter        complement(7001..7105)
                     /gene="bla"
                     /label=AmpR promoter
     primer_bind     7173..7191
                     /label=pBRforEco
                     /note="pBR322 vectors, upsteam of EcoRI site, forward
                     primer"
     primer_bind     complement(7229..7251)
                     /label=pGEX 3'
                     /note="pGEX vectors, reverse primer"
     primer_bind     7351..7370
                     /label=pRS-marker
                     /note="pRS vectors, use to sequence yeast selectable
                     marker"
     primer_bind     7564..7586
                     /label=M13/pUC Forward
                     /note="In lacZ gene"
     primer_bind     7714..7733
                     /label=pBRrevBam
                     /note="pBR322 vectors, tet region, downstream of BamHI,
                     reverse primer"
     LTR             7933..515
                     /label=5' LTR
                     /note="5' long terminal repeat from murine embryonic stem
                     cell virus"
ORIGIN
        1 tgaaagaccc cacctgtagg tttggcaagc tagcttaagt aacgccattt tgcaaggcat
       61 ggaaaataca taactgagaa tagagaagtt cagatcaagg ttaggaacag agagacagca
      121 gaatatgggc caaacaggat atctgtggta agcagttcct gccccggctc agggccaaga
      181 acagatggtc cccagatgcg gtcccgccct cagcagtttc tagagaacca tcagatgttt
      241 ccagggtgcc ccaaggacct gaaatgaccc tgtgccttat ttgaactaac caatcagttc
      301 gcttctcgct tctgttcgcg cgcttctgct ccccgagctc aataaaagag cccacaaccc
      361 ctcactcggc gcgccagtcc tccgatagac tgcgtcgccc gggtacccgt attcccaata
      421 aagcctcttg ctgtttgcat ccgaatcgtg gactcgctga tccttgggag ggtctcctca
      481 gattgattga ctgcccacct cgggggtctt tcatttggag gttccaccga gatttggaga
      541 cccctgccca gggaccaccg acccccccgc cgggaggtaa gctggccagc ggtcgtttcg
      601 tgtctgtctc tgtctttgtg cgtgtttgtg ccggcatcta atgtttgcgc ctgcgtctgt
      661 actagttagc taactagctc tgtatctggc ggacccgtgg tggaactgac gagttctgaa
      721 cacccggccg caaccctggg agacgtccca gggactttgg gggccgtttt tgtggcccga
      781 cctgaggaag ggagtcgatg tggaatccga ccccgtcagg atatgtggtt ctggtaggag
      841 acgagaacct aaaacagttc ccgcctccgt ctgaattttt gctttcggtt tggaaccgaa
      901 gccgcgcgtc ttgtctgctg cagcgctgca gcatcgttct gtgttgtctc tgtctgactg
      961 tgtttctgta tttgtctgaa aattagggcc agactgttac cactccctta agtttgacct
     1021 taggtcactg gaaagatgtc gagcggatcg ctcacaacca gtcggtagat gtcaagaaga
     1081 gacgttgggt taccttctgc tctgcagaat ggccaacctt taacgtcgga tggccgcgag
     1141 acggcacctt taaccgagac ctcatcaccc aggttaagat caaggtcttt tcacctggcc
     1201 cgcatggaca cccagaccag gtcccctaca tcgtgacctg ggaagccttg gcttttgacc
     1261 cccctccctg ggtcaagccc tttgtacacc ctaagcctcc gcctcctctt cctccatccg
     1321 ccccgtctct cccccttgaa cctcctcgtt cgaccccgcc tcgatcctcc ctttatccag
     1381 ccctcactcc ttctctaggc gccggaatta gatctctcga gcatgccctg ctcagatctt
     1441 tcccattttc cctccctttc ccttaggagc ctgttcctct cacgccctca cctggctgag
     1501 ccgcagtagt tcttcagtgg caagctttat gtcctgaccc agctaaagct gccagttgaa
     1561 gaactgttgc cctctgcccc tggcttcgag gaggaggagg agctgctttc cccatcatct
     1621 ggaaggtgac agaaatgggc tgggaaggtc cgaacagcag ggtggatgat acgttttggg
     1681 caagttggag agctcgaggt taacgaattc taccgggtag gggaggcgct tttcccaagg
     1741 cagtctggag catgcgcttt agcagccccg ctgggcactt ggcgctacac aagtggcctc
     1801 tggcctcgca cacattccac atccaccggt aggcgccaac cggctccgtt ctttggtggc
     1861 cccttcgcgc caccttctac tcctccccta gtcaggaagt tcccccccgc cccgcagctc
     1921 gcgtcgtgca ggacgtgaca aatggaagta gcacgtctca ctagtctcgt gcagatggac
     1981 agcaccgctg agcaatggaa gcgggtaggc ctttggggca gcggccaata gcagctttgc
     2041 tccttcgctt tctgggctca gaggctggga aggggtgggt ccgggggcgg gctcaggggc
     2101 gggctcaggg gcggggcggg cgcccgaagg tcctccggag gcccggcatt ctgcacgctt
     2161 caaaagcgca cgtctgccgc gctgttctcc tcttcctcat ctccgggcct ttcgacctgc
     2221 agcccaagct taccatgacc gagtacaagc ccacggtgcg cctcgccacc cgcgacgacg
     2281 tccccagggc cgtacgcacc ctcgccgccg cgttcgccga ctaccccgcc acgcgccaca
     2341 ccgtcgatcc ggaccgccac atcgagcggg tcaccgagct gcaagaactc ttcctcacgc
     2401 gcgtcgggct cgacatcggc aaggtgtggg tcgcggacga cggcgccgcg gtggcggtct
     2461 ggaccacgcc ggagagcgtc gaagcggggg cggtgttcgc cgagatcggc ccgcgcatgg
     2521 ccgagttgag cggttcccgg ctggccgcgc agcaacagat ggaaggcctc ctggcgccgc
     2581 accggcccaa ggagcccgcg tggttcctgg ccaccgtcgg cgtctcgccc gaccaccagg
     2641 gcaagggtct gggcagcgcc gtcgtgctcc ccggagtgga ggcggccgag cgcgccgggg
     2701 tgcccgcctt cctggagacc tccgcgcccc gcaacctccc cttctacgag cggctcggct
     2761 tcaccgtcac cgccgacgtc gaggtgcccg aaggaccgcg cacctggtgc atgacccgca
     2821 agcccggtgc ctgacgcccg ccccacgacc cgcagcgccc gaccgaaagg agcgcacgac
     2881 cccatgcatc gaattccgcc ccccccccct aacgttactg gccgaagccg cttggaataa
     2941 ggccggtgtg cgtttgtcta tatgttattt tccaccatat tgccgtcttt tggcaatgtg
     3001 agggcccgga aacctggccc tgtcttcttg acgagcattc ctaggggtct ttcccctctc
     3061 gccaaaggaa tgcaaggtct gttgaatgtc gtgaaggaag cagttcctct ggaagcttct
     3121 tgaagacaaa caacgtctgt agcgaccctt tgcaggcagc ggaacccccc acctggcgac
     3181 aggtgcctct gcggccaaaa gccacgtgta taagatacac ctgcaaaggc ggcacaaccc
     3241 cagtgccacg ttgtgagttg gatagttgtg gaaagagtca aatggctctc ctcaagcgta
     3301 ttcaacaagg ggctgaagga tgcccagaag gtaccccatt gtatgggatc tgatctgggg
     3361 cctcggtgca catgctttac atgtgtttag tcgaggttaa aaaacgtcta ggccccccga
     3421 accacgggga cgtggttttc ctttgaaaaa cacgatgata atatggccac aaccatggtg
     3481 agcaagggcg aggagctgtt caccggggtg gtgcccatcc tggtcgagct ggacggcgac
     3541 gtaaacggcc acaagttcag cgtgtccggc gagggcgagg gcgatgccac ctacggcaag
     3601 ctgaccctga agttcatctg caccaccggc aagctgcccg tgccctggcc caccctcgtg
     3661 accaccctga cctacggcgt gcagtgcttc agccgctacc ccgaccacat gaagcagcac
     3721 gacttcttca agtccgccat gcccgaaggc tacgtccagg agcgcaccat cttcttcaag
     3781 gacgacggca actacaagac ccgcgccgag gtgaagttcg agggcgacac cctggtgaac
     3841 cgcatcgagc tgaagggcat cgacttcaag gaggacggca acatcctggg gcacaagctg
     3901 gagtacaact acaacagcca caacgtctat atcatggccg acaagcagaa gaacggcatc
     3961 aaggtgaact tcaagatccg ccacaacatc gaggacggca gcgtgcagct cgccgaccac
     4021 taccagcaga acacccccat cggcgacggc cccgtgctgc tgcccgacaa ccactacctg
     4081 agcacccagt ccgccctgag caaagacccc aacgagaagc gcgatcacat ggtcctgctg
     4141 gagttcgtga ccgccgccgg gatcactctc ggcatggacg agctgtacaa gtaatgaatt
     4201 aattaagaat tatcaagctt atcgataccg tcgacctgca gccaagctta tcgataaaat
     4261 aaaagatttt atttagtctc cagaaaaagg ggggaatgaa agaccccacc tgtaggtttg
     4321 gcaagctagc ttaagtaacg ccattttgca aggcatggaa aatacataac tgagaataga
     4381 gaagttcaga tcaaggttag gaacagagag acagcagaat atgggccaaa caggatatct
     4441 gtggtaagca gttcctgccc cggctcaggg ccaagaacag atggtcccca gatgcggtcc
     4501 cgccctcagc agtttctaga gaaccatcag atgtttccag ggtgccccaa ggacctgaaa
     4561 tgaccctgtg ccttatttga actaaccaat cagttcgctt ctcgcttctg ttcgcgcgct
     4621 tctgctcccc gagctcaata aaagagccca caacccctca ctcggcgcgc cagtcctccg
     4681 atagactgcg tcgcccgggt acccgtgtat ccaataaacc ctcttgcagt tgcatccgac
     4741 ttgtggtctc gctgttcctt gggagggtct cctctgagtg attgactacc cgtcagcggg
     4801 ggtctttcat gggtaacagt ttcttgaagt tggagaacaa cattctgagg gtaggagtcg
     4861 aatattaagt aatcctgact caattagcca ctgttttgaa tccacatact ccaatactcc
     4921 tgaaatagtt cattatggac agcgcagaag agctggggag aattaattcg taatcatggt
     4981 catagctgtt tcctgtgtga aattgttatc cgctcacaat tccacacaac atacgagccg
     5041 gaagcataaa gtgtaaagcc tggggtgcct aatgagtgag ctaactcaca ttaattgcgt
     5101 tgcgctcact gcccgctttc cagtcgggaa acctgtcgtg ccagctgcat taatgaatcg
     5161 gccaacgcgc ggggagaggc ggtttgcgta ttgggcgctc ttccgcttcc tcgctcactg
     5221 actcgctgcg ctcggtcgtt cggctgcggc gagcggtatc agctcactca aaggcggtaa
     5281 tacggttatc cacagaatca ggggataacg caggaaagaa catgtgagca aaaggccagc
     5341 aaaaggccag gaaccgtaaa aaggccgcgt tgctggcgtt tttccatagg ctccgccccc
     5401 ctgacgagca tcacaaaaat cgacgctcaa gtcagaggtg gcgaaacccg acaggactat
     5461 aaagatacca ggcgtttccc cctggaagct ccctcgtgcg ctctcctgtt ccgaccctgc
     5521 cgcttaccgg atacctgtcc gcctttctcc cttcgggaag cgtggcgctt tctcatagct
     5581 cacgctgtag gtatctcagt tcggtgtagg tcgttcgctc caagctgggc tgtgtgcacg
     5641 aaccccccgt tcagcccgac cgctgcgcct tatccggtaa ctatcgtctt gagtccaacc
     5701 cggtaagaca cgacttatcg ccactggcag cagccactgg taacaggatt agcagagcga
     5761 ggtatgtagg cggtgctaca gagttcttga agtggtggcc taactacggc tacactagaa
     5821 ggacagtatt tggtatctgc gctctgctga agccagttac cttcggaaaa agagttggta
     5881 gctcttgatc cggcaaacaa accaccgctg gtagcggtgg tttttttgtt tgcaagcagc
     5941 agattacgcg cagaaaaaaa ggatctcaag aagatccttt gatcttttct acggggtctg
     6001 acgctcagtg gaacgaaaac tcacgttaag ggattttggt catgagatta tcaaaaagga
     6061 tcttcaccta gatcctttta aattaaaaat gaagttttaa atcaatctaa agtatatatg
     6121 agtaaacttg gtctgacagt taccaatgct taatcagtga ggcacctatc tcagcgatct
     6181 gtctatttcg ttcatccata gttgcctgac tccccgtcgt gtagataact acgatacggg
     6241 agggcttacc atctggcccc agtgctgcaa tgataccgcg agacccacgc tcaccggctc
     6301 cagatttatc agcaataaac cagccagccg gaagggccga gcgcagaagt ggtcctgcaa
     6361 ctttatccgc ctccatccag tctattaatt gttgccggga agctagagta agtagttcgc
     6421 cagttaatag tttgcgcaac gttgttgcca ttgctacagg catcgtggtg tcacgctcgt
     6481 cgtttggtat ggcttcattc agctccggtt cccaacgatc aaggcgagtt acatgatccc
     6541 ccatgttgtg caaaaaagcg gttagctcct tcggtcctcc gatcgttgtc agaagtaagt
     6601 tggccgcagt gttatcactc atggttatgg cagcactgca taattctctt actgtcatgc
     6661 catccgtaag atgcttttct gtgactggtg agtactcaac caagtcattc tgagaatagt
     6721 gtatgcggcg accgagttgc tcttgcccgg cgtcaatacg ggataatacc gcgccacata
     6781 gcagaacttt aaaagtgctc atcattggaa aacgttcttc ggggcgaaaa ctctcaagga
     6841 tcttaccgct gttgagatcc agttcgatgt aacccactcg tgcacccaac tgatcttcag
     6901 catcttttac tttcaccagc gtttctgggt gagcaaaaac aggaaggcaa aatgccgcaa
     6961 aaaagggaat aagggcgaca cggaaatgtt gaatactcat actcttcctt tttcaatatt
     7021 attgaagcat ttatcagggt tattgtctca tgagcggata catatttgaa tgtatttaga
     7081 aaaataaaca aataggggtt ccgcgcacat ttccccgaaa agtgccacct gacgtctaag
     7141 aaaccattat tatcatgaca ttaacctata aaaataggcg tatcacgagg ccctttcgtc
     7201 tcgcgcgttt cggtgatgac ggtgaaaacc tctgacacat gcagctcccg gagacggtca
     7261 cagcttgtct gtaagcggat gccgggagca gacaagcccg tcagggcgcg tcagcgggtg
     7321 ttggcgggtg tcggggctgg cttaactatg cggcatcaga gcagattgta ctgagagtgc
     7381 accatatgcg gtgtgaaata ccgcacagat gcgtaaggag aaaataccgc atcaggcgcc
     7441 attcgccatt caggctgcgc aactgttggg aagggcgatc ggtgcgggcc tcttcgctat
     7501 tacgccagct ggcgaaaggg ggatgtgctg caaggcgatt aagttgggta acgccagggt
     7561 tttcccagtc acgacgttgt aaaacgacgg cgcaaggaat ggtgcatgca aggagatggc
     7621 gcccaacagt cccccggcca cggggcctgc caccataccc acgccgaaac aagcgctcat
     7681 gagcccgaag tggcgagccc gatcttcccc atcggtgatg tcggcgatat aggcgccagc
     7741 aaccgcacct gtggcgccgg tgatgccggc cacgatgcgt ccggcgtaga ggcgattagt
     7801 ccaatttgtt aaagacagga tatcagtggt ccaggctcta gttttgactc aacaatatca
     7861 ccagctgaag cctatagagt acgagccata gataaaataa aagattttat ttagtctcca
     7921 gaaaaagggg ggaa
//
