>Addgene plasmid #64229 | pMSCV-PIG-miR-22 | addgene partial sequence | sequence record 114770 | pLXSN5 5'-CCCTTGAACCTCCTCGTTCGACC-3'
TCAGCCCCTCACTCCTTCTCTAGGCGCCGGAATTAGATCTCTCGAGCATGCCCTGCTCAGATCTTTCCCA
TTTTCCCTCCCTTTCCCTTAGGAGCCTGTTCCTCTCACGCCCTCACCTGGCTGAGCCGCAGTAGTTCTTC
AGTGGCAAGCTTTATGTCCTGACCCAGCTAAAGCTGCCAGTTGAAGAACTGTTGCCCTCTGCCCCTGGCT
TCGAGGAGGAGGAGGAGCTGCTTTCCCCATCATCTGGAAGGTGACAGAAATGGGCTGGGAAGGTCCGAAC
AGCAGGGTGGATGATACGTTTTGGGCAAGTTGGAGAGCTCGAGGTTAACGAATTCTACCGGGTAGGGGAG
GCGCTTTTCCCAAGGCAGTCTGGAGCATGCGCTTTAGCAGCCCCGCTGGGCACTTGGCGCTACACAAGTG
GCCTCTGGCCTCGCACACATTCCACATCCACCGGTAGGCGCCAACCGGCTCCGTTCTTTGGTGGCCCCTT
CGCGCCACCTTCTACTCCTCCCCTAGTCAGGAAGTTCCCCCCCGCCCCGCAGCTCGCGTCGTGCA
