>Addgene plasmid #64229 | pMSCV-PIG-miR-22 | addgene partial sequence | sequence record 114772 | EGFP-N 5'-CGTCGCCGTCCAGCTCGACCAG-3'
TTTTTTAACCTCGACTAAACACATGTAAAGCATGTGCACCGAGGCCCCAGATCAGATCCCATACAATGGG
GTACCTTCTGGGCATCCTTCAGCCCCTTGTTGAATACGCTTGAGGAGAGCCATTTGACTCTTTCCACAAC
TATCCAACTCACAACGTGGCACTGGGGTTGTGCCGCCTTTGCAGGTGTATCTTATACACGTGGCTTTTGG
CCGCAGAGGCACCTGTCGCCAGGTGGGGGGTTCCGCTGCCTGCAAAGGGTCGCTACAGACGTTGTTTGTC
TTCAAGAAGCTTCCAGAGGAACTGCTTCCTTCACGACATTCAACAGACCTTGCATTCCTTTGGCGAGAGG
GGAAAGACCCCTAGGAATGCTC
